Addgene plasmid #188953: pBBR1_DVC_AF
Purpose: (Empty Backbone) Level 2 destination vector containing pBBR1 origin of replication and CIDAR AF scars
Depositing lab: Eric Young. Depositing organization: Worcester Polytechnic Institute. Publication: Systematic Part Transfer by Extending a Modular Toolkit to Diverse Bacteria. Keating KW, Young EM. ACS Synth Biol. 2023 Jun 9. doi: 10.1021/acssynbio.3c00104. PubMed 37294017.
Backbone
  Vector backbone: pBBR1
  Modifications to backbone: CIDAR MoClo cloning site, chloramphenicol resistance
  Vector type: Bacterial Expression, Synthetic Biology
Growth in bacteria
  Bacterial resistance: Chloramphenicol, 25 μg/mL
  Growth temperature: 37°C
  Growth strain: DH5alpha
  Growth instructions: Contains lacZ-alpha cassette for blue/white screening
  Copy number: Low Copy
Gene/Insert
  Cloning method: Restriction Enzyme
Terms and licenses: Academic/Nonprofit Terms; Industry Terms: Not Available to Industry
How to cite: pBBR1_DVC_AF was a gift from Eric Young (Addgene plasmid # 188953 ; http://n2t.net/addgene:188953 ; RRID:Addgene_188953)
