[The description below was written by a language model from this plasmid's Addgene catalogue record and pLannotate feature annotations shown in this document.]
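Description:
pBBR1_DVC_AF is an empty bacterial destination vector of about 3.2 kb, built for the CIDAR MoClo modular cloning system and catalogued as a Level 2 acceptor carrying the "A" and "F" fusion-site scars. It is based on the broad-host-range plasmid pBBR1. The feature table shows the pBBR1 oriV immediately followed by the pBBR1 Rep coding sequence that this origin needs to replicate, which allows maintenance in diverse bacteria as well as in E. coli, where it is listed as low copy. Selection is by chloramphenicol, through a cat gene (chloramphenicol acetyltransferase) driven by its own promoter and followed by a fragment of the lambda t0 terminator. An incP oriT is annotated, along with a short fragment of the pBR322 bom region. The oriT would normally permit conjugative transfer into recipient species when transfer functions are supplied in trans, although the record does not describe that use explicitly.

The cloning site is a lacZα dropout cassette comprising the CAP binding site, lac promoter, lac operator, a pUC-type multiple cloning site and a lacZα fragment, with a residual lacI fragment alongside. It lies between remnants of the BioBrick prefix and suffix. In MoClo-style assembly, this cassette is replaced by the incoming parts, so correct assemblies can be picked out by blue/white screening. The record lists the cloning method only as restriction enzyme-based and does not name the enzymes, and the A and F scars are not annotated individually in the feature table. The vector carries no insert and is intended for moving assembled genetic parts or devices systematically into a range of bacterial hosts.
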