Features (pLannotate 1.2.2; 15 found; start..end, strand, type, name):
     13..71      +  misc_feature   bom (fragment): basis of mobility region from pBR322
     77..234     -  CDS            lacZα (fragment): LacZα fragment of β-galactosidase; lacZ fragment
    231..287     +  misc_feature   MCS: pUC18/19 multiple cloning site
    324..340     -  protein_bind   lac operator: The lac repressor binds to the lac operator to inhibit transcription in E. coli. This inhibition can be relieved by adding lactose or isopropyl-β-D-thiogalactopyranoside (IPTG). lac repressor encoded by lacI
    348..378     -  promoter       lac promoter: promoter for the E. coli lac operon
    393..414     -  protein_bind   CAP binding site: CAP binding activates transcription in the presence of cAMP. E. coli catabolite activator protein
    427..496     -  CDS            lacI (fragment): lac repressor; lacI; The lac repressor binds to the lac operator to inhibit transcription in E. coli. This inhibition can be relieved by adding lactose or isopropyl-β-D-thiogalactopyranoside (IPTG).
    514..534     +  misc_feature   BioBrick suffix: universal suffix for all parts
    574..669     +  promoter       cat promoter (fragment): promoter of the E. coli cat gene encoding chloramphenicol acetyltransferase
    670..1326    +  CDS            cat: CAT_ECOLX - Experimental evidence at protein level: Swiss-Prot protein existence level 1. This enzyme is an effector of chloramphenicol resistance in bacteria. From Escherichia coli. This protein is used as a marker in many commonly used cloning vectors, such as pACYC184.
   1350..1387    +  terminator     lambda t0 terminator (fragment): transcription terminator from phage lambda
   1597..2368    +  rep_origin     pBBR1 oriV: replication origin of the broad-host-range plasmid pBBR1 from Bordetella bronchiseptica; requires the pBBR1 Rep protein for replication
   2369..3031    +  CDS            pBBR1 Rep: replication protein for the broad-host-range plasmid pBBR1 from Bordetella bronchiseptica
   3042..3150    -  oriT           oriT: incP origin of transfer
   3183..3204    +  misc_feature   BioBrick prefix: BioBrick prefix for parts that do not start with "ATG"
>Addgene plasmid #188953 | pBBR1_DVC_AF | addgene full sequence | sequence record 388775 | Addgene NGS Result
GGAGATGTCTTCTGCACCATATGCGGTGTGAAATACCGCACAGATGCGTAAGGAGAAAATACCGCATCAG
GCGCCATTCGCCATTCAGGCTGCGCAACTGTTGGGAAGGGCGATCGGTGCGGGCCTCTTCGCTATTACGC
CAGCTGGCGAAAGGGGGATGTGCTGCAAGGCGATTAAGTTGGGTAACGCCAGGGTTTTCCCAGTCACGAC
GTTGTAAAACGACGGCCAGTGAATTCGAGCTCGGTACCCGGGGATCCTCTAGAGTCGACCTGCAGGCATG
CAAGCTTGGCGTAATCATGGTCATAGCTGTTTCCTGTGTGAAATTGTTATCCGCTCACAATTCCACACAA
CATACGAGCCGGAAGCATAAAGTGTAAAGCCTGGGGTGCCTAATGAGTGAGCTAACTCACATTAATTGCG
TTGCGCTCACTGCCCGCTTTCCAGTCGGGAAACCTGTCGTGCCAGCTGCATTAATGAATCGGCCAACGCG
CGGGGAAGACGTCGCTAGAGACCTACTAGTAGCGGCCGCTGCAGGCTTCCTCGCTCACTGACTCCCCAGA
ACTCTGTCAGACCCACGTAAGAGGTTCCAACTTTCACCATAATGAAATAAGATCACTACCGGGCGTATTT
TTTGAGTTATCGAGATTTTCAGGAGCTAAGGAAGCTAAAATGGAGAAAAAAATCACTGGATATACCACCG
TTGATATATCCCAATGGCATCGTAAAGAACATTTTGAGGCATTTCAGTCAGTTGCTCAATGTACCTATAA
CCAGACCGTTCAGCTGGATATTACGGCCTTTTTAAAGACCGTAAAGAAAAATAAGCACAAGTTTTATCCG
GCCTTTATTCACATTCTTGCCCGCCTGATGAATGCTCATCCGGAATTTCGTATGGCAATGAAAGACGGTG
AGCTGGTGATATGGGATAGTGTTCACCCTTGTTACACCGTTTTCCATGAGCAAACTGAAACGTTTTCATC
GCTCTGGAGTGAATACCACGACGATTTCCGGCAGTTTCTACACATATATTCGCAAGATGTGGCGTGTTAC
GGTGAAAACCTGGCCTATTTCCCTAAAGGGTTTATTGAGAATATGTTTTTCGTCTCAGCCAATCCCTGGG
TGAGTTTCACCAGTTTTGATTTAAACGTGGCCAATATGGACAACTTCTTCGCCCCCGTTTTCACCATGGG
CAAATATTATACGCAAGGCGACAAGGTGCTGATGCCGCTGGCGATTCAGGTTCATCATGCCGTTTGTGAT
GGCTTCCATGTCGGCAGAATGCTTAATGAATTACAACAGTACTGCGATGAGTGGCAGGGCGGGGCGTAAT
TTGATATCGAGCTCGCTTGGACTGCTGTTGATAGATCCAGTAATGACCTCAGAACTCTGTCAGACCAAGT
TTACTCATATATACTTTAGATTGATTTAAAACTTCATTTTTAATTTAAAAGGATCTAGGTGCAGCTTGCC
TTTAGGACAAATCCGCCGCCCTAGACAGCTGGGCGCGCCCCCCCTACGGGCTTGCTCTCCGGGCTTCGCC
CTGCGCGGTCGCTGCGCTCCCTTGCCAGCCCGTGGATATGTGGACGATGGCCGCGAGCGGCCACCGGCTG
GCTCGCTTCGCTCGGCCCGTGGACAACCCTGCTGGACAAGCTGATGGACAGGCTGCGCCTGCCCACGAGC
TTGACCACAGGGATTGCCCACCGGCTACCCAGCCTTCGACCACATACCCACCGGCTCCAACTGCGCGGCC
TGCGGCCTTGCCCCATCAATTTTTTTAATTTTCTCTGGGGAAAAGCCTCCGGCCTGCGGCCTGCGCGCTT
CGCTTGCCGGTTGGACACCAAGTGGAAGGCGGGTCAAGGCTCGCGCAGCGACCGCGCAGCGGCTTGGCCT
TGACGCGCCTGGAACGACCCAAGCCTATGCGAGTGGGGGCAGTCGAAGGGCGAAGCCCGCCCGCCTGCCC
CCCGAGCCTCACGGCGGCGAGTGCGGGGGTTCCAAGGGGGCAGCGCCACCTTGGGCAAGGCCGAAGGCCG
CGCAGTCGATCAACAAGCCCCGGAGGGGCCACTTTTTGCCGGAGGGGGAGCCGCGCCGAAGGCGTGGGGG
AACCCCGCAGGGGTGCCCTTCTTTGGGCACCAAAGAACTAGATATAGGGCGAAATGCGAAAGACTTAAAA
ATCAACAACTTAAAAAAGGGGGGTACGCAACAGCTCATTGCGGCACCCCCCGCAATAGCTCATTGCGTAG
GTTAAAGAAAATCTGTAATTGACTGCCACTTTTACGCAACGCATAATTGTTGTCGCGCTGCCGAAAAGTT
GCAGCTGATTGCGCATGGTGCCGCAACCGTGCGGCACCCCTACCGCATGGAGATAAGCATGGCCACGCAG
TCCAGAGAAATCGGCATTCAAGCCAAGAACAAGCCCGGTCACTGGGTGCAAACGGAACGCAAAGCGCATG
AGGCGTGGGCCGGGCTTATTGCGAGGAAACCCACGGCGGCAATGCTGCTGCATCACCTCGTGGCGCAGAT
GGGCCACCAGAACGCCGTGGTGGTCAGCCAGAAAACACTTTCCAAGCTCATCGGACGTTCTTTGCGGACG
GTCCAATACGCAGTCAAGGACTTGGTGGCCGAGCGCTGGATCTCCGTCGTGAAGCTCAACGGCCCCGGCA
CCGTGTCGGCCTACGTGGTCAATGACCGCGTGGCGTGGGGCCAGCCCCGCGACCAGTTGCGCCTGTCGGT
GTTCAGTGCCGCCGTGGTGGTTGATCACGACGACCAGGACGAATCGCTGTTGGGGCATGGCGACCTGCGC
CGCATCCCGACCCTGTATCCGGGCGAGCAGCAACTACCGACCGGCCCCGGCGAGGAGCCGCCCAGCCAGC
CCGGCATTCCGGGCATGGAACCAGACCTGCCAGCCTTGACCGAAACGGAGGAATGGGAACGGCGCGGGCA
GCAGCGCCTGCCGATGCCCGATGAGCCGTGTTTTCTGGACGATGGCGAGCCGTTGGAGCCGCCGACACGG
GTAACGCTGCCGCGCCGGTAGGGCCGGCCTACGGCCAGCCTCGCAGAGCAGGATTCCCGTTGAGCACCGC
CAGGTGCGAATAAGGGACAGTGAAGAAGGAACACCCGCTCGCGGGTGGGCCTACTTCACCTATCCTGCCC
TTGTGTCTCAAAATCTCTGAGGATGATTTCTGGAATTCGCGGCCGCTTCTAGAGACTAGTGGGTCTCA
